Addgene plasmid #76228: TYRO3 gRNA (BRDN0001146050)
Purpose: 3rd generation lentiviral gRNA plasmid targeting human TYRO3
Depositing lab: John Doench & David Root. Depositing organization: Broad Institute. Publication: Optimized sgRNA design to maximize activity and minimize off-target effects of CRISPR-Cas9. Doench JG, Fusi N, Sullender M, Hegde M, Vaimberg EW, Donovan KF, Smith I, Tothova Z, Wilen C, Orchard R, Virgin HW, Listgarten J, Root DE. Nat Biotechnol. 2016 Jan 18. doi: 10.1038/nbt.3437. PubMed 26780180.
Backbone
  Vector backbone: lentiGuide-Puro
  Backbone manufacturer: Zhang Lab (Addgene plasmid # 52963)
  Vector type: Mammalian Expression, Lentiviral, CRISPR
  Selectable markers: Puromycin
Growth in bacteria
  Bacterial resistance: Ampicillin, 100 μg/mL
  Growth temperature: 37°C
  Growth strain: DH5alpha
  Copy number: High Copy
Gene/Insert
  Gene/Insert name: TYRO3 (alt names: TYRO3; NM_006293.3)
  gRNA/shRNA sequence: GGAGTTTGACCATCCACACG
  Species: H. sapiens (human)
  Entrez Gene: TYRO3 (a.k.a. BYK, Dtk, Etk-2, RSE, Rek, Sky, Tif)
  Promoter: hU6
  Cloning method: Unknown
  Sequencing primers: 5′ U6-F; 3′ pS2-R
Terms and licenses: Academic/Nonprofit Terms; Industry Terms: Not Available to Industry
Depositor comments: The gRNA was designed to target the following Genbank reference sequence(s): NM_006293.3. Note that this plasmid does NOT contain Cas9. It should be used in conjunction with lentiCas9-Blast (Addgene #52962) or otherwise with cell lines already expressing Cas9. Browse the full kinome gRNA library at http://www.addgene.org/pooled-library/broadgpp-human-kinome/ or visit http://www.broadinstitute.org/rnai/public/ for detailed protocols and information.
How to cite: TYRO3 gRNA (BRDN0001146050) was a gift from John Doench & David Root (Addgene plasmid # 76228 ; http://n2t.net/addgene:76228 ; RRID:Addgene_76228)
