[The description below was written by a language model from this plasmid's Addgene catalogue record and pLannotate feature annotations shown in this document.]
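Description:
TYRO3 gRNA (BRDN0001146050) is a third-generation lentiviral guide RNA plasmid built on the lentiGuide-Puro backbone, carrying a single guide designed against the human TYRO3 receptor tyrosine kinase gene. It is one member of a human kinome gRNA collection. In bacteria it is maintained as a high-copy plasmid through a ColE1/pUC-type origin and selected with ampicillin via the β-lactamase gene. The backbone also carries an f1 origin, an SV40 origin and poly(A) signal, and remnants of a lac/T7/T3 cloning region.

The lentiviral transfer cassette begins with an RSV promoter fused to a truncated HIV-1 5' LTR, which drives Tat-independent production of the viral genomic RNA in packaging cells. This is followed by the Ψ packaging signal, a partial gag sequence and the Rev response element for nuclear export of the unspliced genome. Within the proviral region, a human U6 RNA polymerase III promoter transcribes the TYRO3-specific spacer joined to the Streptococcus pyogenes Cas9 gRNA scaffold. A cPPT/CTS element, which aids nuclear import of the reverse-transcribed genome, follows. An EF-1α core promoter with its intron A then drives puromycin N-acetyltransferase for selection of transduced mammalian cells. A WPRE enhances transcript expression, and the self-inactivating ΔU3 3' LTR disables LTR promoter activity after integration.

The plasmid does not encode Cas9, so it is meant to be used with a separate Cas9 lentivector or in cells that already express Cas9. In that setting it directs cleavage and knockout of TYRO3 for loss-of-function studies.
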