Features (pLannotate 1.2.2; 29 found; start..end, strand, type, name):
     14..80      +  CDS            small t antigen (fragment): SV40 (simian virus 40) small t antigen
    106..317     +  promoter       EF-1α core promoter: core promoter for human elongation factor EF-1α
    318..1256    +  intron         EF-1α intron A: intron upstream of the start codon of human EF-1α
   1278..1877    +  CDS            PuroR (fragment): puromycin N-acetyltransferase; pac from Streptomyces; confers resistance to puromycin
   1893..2481    +  misc_feature   WPRE: woodchuck hepatitis virus posttranscriptional regulatory element
   2532..2551    +  misc_feature   cPPT/CTS (fragment): central polypurine tract and central termination sequence of HIV-1
   2553..2786    +  LTR            3' LTR (ΔU3): self-inactivating 3' long terminal repeat (LTR) from HIV-1
   2864..2985    +  polyA_signal   SV40 poly(A) signal: SV40 polyadenylation signal
   3025..3160    +  rep_origin     SV40 ori: SV40 origin of replication
   3181..3199    -  promoter       T7 promoter: promoter for bacteriophage T7 RNA polymerase
   3207..3362    +  CDS            lacZα (fragment): LacZα fragment of β-galactosidase; lacZ fragment
   3367..3795    +  rep_origin     f1 ori (sequence partly withheld): f1 bacteriophage origin of replication; arrow indicates direction of (+) strand synthesis
   3848..3952    +  promoter       AmpR promoter: bla
   3953..4813    +  CDS            AmpR: β-lactamase; bla; confers resistance to ampicillin, carbenicillin, and related antibiotics
   4984..5572    +  rep_origin     ori: high-copy-number ColE1/pMB1/pBR322/pUC origin of replication
   5755..5847    +  CDS            lacI (fragment): lac repressor; lacI; The lac repressor binds to the lac operator to inhibit transcription in E. coli. This inhibition can be relieved by adding lactose or isopropyl-β-D-thiogalactopyranoside (IPTG).
   5860..5881    +  protein_bind   CAP binding site: CAP binding activates transcription in the presence of cAMP. E. coli catabolite activator protein
   5896..5926    +  promoter       lac promoter: promoter for the E. coli lac operon
   5934..5950    +  protein_bind   lac operator: The lac repressor binds to the lac operator to inhibit transcription in E. coli. This inhibition can be relieved by adding lactose or isopropyl-β-D-thiogalactopyranoside (IPTG). lac repressor encoded by lacI
   5995..6013    +  promoter       T3 promoter: promoter for bacteriophage T3 RNA polymerase
   6041..6267    +  promoter       RSV promoter: Rous sarcoma virus enhancer/promoter
   6268..6448    +  LTR            5' LTR (truncated): truncated 5' long terminal repeat (LTR) from HIV-1
   6495..6620    +  misc_feature   HIV-1 Ψ: packaging signal of human immunodeficiency virus type 1
   6604..6967    +  CDS            HIV-1 gag (fragment): gag protein from human immunodeficiency virus 1; gag
   7113..7346    +  misc_feature   RRE: The Rev response element (RRE) of HIV-1 allows for Rev-dependent mRNA export from the nucleus to the cytoplasm.
   7723..7749    +  CDS            Rev (fragment): human immunodeficiency virus 1 (HIV-1) Rev protein; rev; enhances nuclear export of unspliced and incompletely spliced viral mRNAs
   7753..7993    +  promoter       U6 promoter: RNA polymerase III promoter for human U6 snRNA
   8023..8098    +  misc_RNA       gRNA scaffold: guide RNA scaffold for the Streptococcus pyogenes CRISPR/Cas9 system
   8154..8271    +  misc_feature   cPPT/CTS: central polypurine tract and central termination sequence of HIV-1
>Addgene plasmid #76228 | TYRO3 gRNA (BRDN0001146050) | addgene full sequence | sequence record 185432 | Addgene Assembled Sequence
CCCGGGTGCAAAGATGGATAAAGTTTTAAACAGAGAGGAATCTTTGCAGCTAATGGACCTTCTAGGTCTT
GAAAGGAGTGGGAATTGGCTCCGGTGCCCGTCAGTGGGCAGAGCGCACATCGCCCACAGTCCCCGAGAAG
TTGGGGGGAGGGGTCGGCAATTGATCCGGTGCCTAGAGAAGGTGGCGCGGGGTAAACTGGGAAAGTGATG
TCGTGTACTGGCTCCGCCTTTTTCCCGAGGGTGGGGGAGAACCGTATATAAGTGCAGTAGTCGCCGTGAA
CGTTCTTTTTCGCAACGGGTTTGCCGCCAGAACACAGGTAAGTGCCGTGTGTGGTTCCCGCGGGCCTGGC
CTCTTTACGGGTTATGGCCCTTGCGTGCCTTGAATTACTTCCACCTGGCTGCAGTACGTGATTCTTGATC
CCGAGCTTCGGGTTGGAAGTGGGTGGGAGAGTTCGAGGCCTTGCGCTTAAGGAGCCCCTTCGCCTCGTGC
TTGAGTTGAGGCCTGGCCTGGGCGCTGGGGCCGCCGCGTGCGAATCTGGTGGCACCTTCGCGCCTGTCTC
GCTGCTTTCGATAAGTCTCTAGCCATTTAAAATTTTTGATGACCTGCTGCGACGCTTTTTTTCTGGCAAG
ATAGTCTTGTAAATGCGGGCCAAGATCTGCACACTGGTATTTCGGTTTTTGGGGCCGCGGGCGGCGACGG
GGCCCGTGCGTCCCAGCGCACATGTTCGGCGAGGCGGGGCCTGCGAGCGCGGCCACCGAGAATCGGACGG
GGGTAGTCTCAAGCTGGCCGGCCTGCTCTGGTGCCTGGCCTCGCGCCGCCGTGTATCGCCCCGCCCTGGG
CGGCAAGGCTGGCCCGGTCGGCACCAGTTGCGTGAGCGGAAAGATGGCCGCTTCCCGGCCCTGCTGCAGG
GAGCTCAAAATGGAGGACGCGGCGCTCGGGAGAGCGGGCGGGTGAGTCACCCACACAAAGGAAAAGGGCC
TTTCCGTCCTCAGCCGTCGCTTCATGTGACTCCACGGAGTACCGGGCGCCGTCCAGGCACCTCGATTAGT
TCTCGAGCTTTTGGAGTACGTCGTCTTTAGGTTGGGGGGAGGGGTTTTATGCGATGGAGTTTCCCCACAC
TGAGTGGGTGGAGACTGAAGTTAGGCCAGCTTGGCACTTGATGTAATTCTCCTTGGAATTTGCCCTTTTT
GAGTTTGGATCTTGGTTCATTCTCAAGCCTCAGACAGTGGTTCAAAGTTTTTTTCTTCCATTTCAGGTGT
CGTGACGTACGGCCACCATGACCGAGTACAAGCCCACGGTGCGCCTCGCCACCCGCGACGACGTCCCCAG
GGCCGTACGCACCCTCGCCGCCGCGTTCGCCGACTACCCCGCCACGCGCCACACCGTCGATCCGGACCGC
CACATCGAGCGGGTCACCGAGCTGCAAGAACTCTTCCTCACGCGCGTCGGGCTCGACATCGGCAAGGTGT
GGGTCGCGGACGACGGCGCCGCCGTGGCGGTCTGGACCACGCCGGAGAGCGTCGAAGCGGGGGCGGTGTT
CGCCGAGATCGGCCCGCGCATGGCCGAGTTGAGCGGTTCCCGGCTGGCCGCGCAGCAACAGATGGAAGGC
CTCCTGGCGCCGCACCGGCCCAAGGAGCCCGCGTGGTTCCTGGCCACCGTCGGAGTCTCGCCCGACCACC
AGGGCAAGGGTCTGGGCAGCGCCGTCGTGCTCCCCGGAGTGGAGGCGGCCGAGCGCGCCGGGGTGCCCGC
CTTCCTGGAGACCTCCGCGCCCCGCAACCTCCCCTTCTACGAGCGGCTCGGCTTCACCGTCACCGCCGAC
GTCGAGGTGCCCGAAGGACCGCGCACCTGGTGCATGACCCGCAAGCCCGGTGCCTGAACGCGTTAAGTCG
ACAATCAACCTCTGGATTACAAAATTTGTGAAAGATTGACTGGTATTCTTAACTATGTTGCTCCTTTTAC
GCTATGTGGATACGCTGCTTTAATGCCTTTGTATCATGCTATTGCTTCCCGTATGGCTTTCATTTTCTCC
TCCTTGTATAAATCCTGGTTGCTGTCTCTTTATGAGGAGTTGTGGCCCGTTGTCAGGCAACGTGGCGTGG
TGTGCACTGTGTTTGCTGACGCAACCCCCACTGGTTGGGGCATTGCCACCACCTGTCAGCTCCTTTCCGG
GACTTTCGCTTTCCCCCTCCCTATTGCCACGGCGGAACTCATCGCCGCCTGCCTTGCCCGCTGCTGGACA
GGGGCTCGGCTGTTGGGCACTGACAATTCCGTGGTGTTGTCGGGGAAATCATCGTCCTTTCCTTGGCTGC
TCGCCTGTGTTGCCACCTGGATTCTGCGCGGGACGTCCTTCTGCTACGTCCCTTCGGCCCTCAATCCAGC
GGACCTTCCTTCCCGCGGCCTGCTGCCGGCTCTGCGGCCTCTTCCGCGTCTTCGCCTTCGCCCTCAGACG
AGTCGGATCTCCCTTTGGGCCGCCTCCCCGCGTCGACTTTAAGACCAATGACTTACAAGGCAGCTGTAGA
TCTTAGCCACTTTTTAAAAGAAAAGGGGGGACTGGAAGGGCTAATTCACTCCCAACGAAGACAAGATCTG
CTTTTTGCTTGTACTGGGTCTCTCTGGTTAGACCAGATCTGAGCCTGGGAGCTCTCTGGCTAACTAGGGA
ACCCACTGCTTAAGCCTCAATAAAGCTTGCCTTGAGTGCTTCAAGTAGTGTGTGCCCGTCTGTTGTGTGA
CTCTGGTAACTAGAGATCCCTCAGACCCTTTTAGTCAGTGTGGAAAATCTCTAGCAGTACGTATAGTAGT
TCATGTCATCTTATTATTCAGTATTTATAACTTGCAAAGAAATGAATATCAGAGAGTGAGAGGAACTTGT
TTATTGCAGCTTATAATGGTTACAAATAAAGCAATAGCATCACAAATTTCACAAATAAAGCATTTTTTTC
ACTGCATTCTAGTTGTGGTTTGTCCAAACTCATCAATGTATCTTATCATGTCTGGCTCTAGCTATCCCGC
CCCTAACTCCGCCCATCCCGCCCCTAACTCCGCCCAGTTCCGCCCATTCTCCGCCCCATGGCTGACTAAT
TTTTTTTATTTATGCAGAGGCCGAGGCCGCCTCGGCCTCTGAGCTATTCCAGAAGTAGTGAGGAGGCTTT
TTTGGAGGCCTAGGGACGTACCCAATTCGCCCTATAGTGAGTCGTATTACGCGCGCTCACTGGCCGTCGT
TTTACAACGTCGTGACTGGGAAAACCCTGGCGTTACCCAACTTAATCGCCTTGCAGCACATCCCCCTTTC
GCCAGCTGGCGTAATAGCGAAGAGGCCCGCACCGATCGCCCTTCCCAACAGTTGCGCAGCCTGAATGGCG
AATGGG
[124 nt withheld, positions 3367-3490]
C
[91 nt withheld, positions 3492-3582]
A
[49 nt withheld, positions 3584-3632]
CCTTTGACGTTGGAGTCCACGTTCTTT
[37 nt withheld, positions 3660-3696]
ACCCTATCTCGGTCTATTCTTTTGATTTATAAGGGATTTTGCCGATTTCGGCCTATTGGTTAAAAAATGA
GCTGATTTAACAAAAATTTAACGCGAATTTTAACAAAATATTAACGCTTACAATTTAGGTGGCACTTTTC
GGGGAAATGTGCGCGGAACCCCTATTTGTTTATTTTTCTAAATACATTCAAATATGTATCCGCTCATGAG
ACAATAACCCTGATAAATGCTTCAATAATATTGAAAAAGGAAGAGTATGAGTATTCAACATTTCCGTGTC
GCCCTTATTCCCTTTTTTGCGGCATTTTGCCTTCCTGTTTTTGCTCACCCAGAAACGCTGGTGAAAGTAA
AAGATGCTGAAGATCAGTTGGGTGCACGAGTGGGTTACATCGAACTGGATCTCAACAGCGGTAAGATCCT
TGAGAGTTTTCGCCCCGAAGAACGTTTTCCAATGATGAGCACTTTTAAAGTTCTGCTATGTGGCGCGGTA
TTATCCCGTATTGACGCCGGGCAAGAGCAACTCGGTCGCCGCATACACTATTCTCAGAATGACTTGGTTG
AGTACTCACCAGTCACAGAAAAGCATCTTACGGATGGCATGACAGTAAGAGAATTATGCAGTGCTGCCAT
AACCATGAGTGATAACACTGCGGCCAACTTACTTCTGACAACGATCGGAGGACCGAAGGAGCTAACCGCT
TTTTTGCACAACATGGGGGATCATGTAACTCGCCTTGATCGTTGGGAACCGGAGCTGAATGAAGCCATAC
CAAACGACGAGCGTGACACCACGATGCCTGTAGCAATGGCAACAACGTTGCGCAAACTATTAACTGGCGA
ACTACTTACTCTAGCTTCCCGGCAACAATTAATAGACTGGATGGAGGCGGATAAAGTTGCAGGACCACTT
CTGCGCTCGGCCCTTCCGGCTGGCTGGTTTATTGCTGATAAATCTGGAGCCGGTGAGCGTGGGTCTCGCG
GTATCATTGCAGCACTGGGGCCAGATGGTAAGCCCTCCCGTATCGTAGTTATCTACACGACGGGGAGTCA
GGCAACTATGGATGAACGAAATAGACAGATCGCTGAGATAGGTGCCTCACTGATTAAGCATTGGTAACTG
TCAGACCAAGTTTACTCATATATACTTTAGATTGATTTAAAACTTCATTTTTAATTTAAAAGGATCTAGG
TGAAGATCCTTTTTGATAATCTCATGACCAAAATCCCTTAACGTGAGTTTTCGTTCCACTGAGCGTCAGA
CCCCGTAGAAAAGATCAAAGGATCTTCTTGAGATCCTTTTTTTCTGCGCGTAATCTGCTGCTTGCAAACA
AAAAAACCACCGCTACCAGCGGTGGTTTGTTTGCCGGATCAAGAGCTACCAACTCTTTTTCCGAAGGTAA
CTGGCTTCAGCAGAGCGCAGATACCAAATACTGTTCTTCTAGTGTAGCCGTAGTTAGGCCACCACTTCAA
GAACTCTGTAGCACCGCCTACATACCTCGCTCTGCTAATCCTGTTACCAGTGGCTGCTGCCAGTGGCGAT
AAGTCGTGTCTTACCGGGTTGGACTCAAGACGATAGTTACCGGATAAGGCGCAGCGGTCGGGCTGAACGG
GGGGTTCGTGCACACAGCCCAGCTTGGAGCGAACGACCTACACCGAACTGAGATACCTACAGCGTGAGCT
ATGAGAAAGCGCCACGCTTCCCGAAGGGAGAAAGGCGGACAGGTATCCGGTAAGCGGCAGGGTCGGAACA
GGAGAGCGCACGAGGGAGCTTCCAGGGGGAAACGCCTGGTATCTTTATAGTCCTGTCGGGTTTCGCCACC
TCTGACTTGAGCGTCGATTTTTGTGATGCTCGTCAGGGGGGCGGAGCCTATGGAAAAACGCCAGCAACGC
GGCCTTTTTACGGTTCCTGGCCTTTTGCTGGCCTTTTGCTCACATGTTCTTTCCTGCGTTATCCCCTGAT
TCTGTGGATAACCGTATTACCGCCTTTGAGTGAGCTGATACCGCTCGCCGCAGCCGAACGACCGAGCGCA
GCGAGTCAGTGAGCGAGGAAGCGGAAGAGCGCCCAATACGCAAACCGCCTCTCCCCGCGCGTTGGCCGAT
TCATTAATGCAGCTGGCACGACAGGTTTCCCGACTGGAAAGCGGGCAGTGAGCGCAACGCAATTAATGTG
AGTTAGCTCACTCATTAGGCACCCCAGGCTTTACACTTTATGCTTCCGGCTCGTATGTTGTGTGGAATTG
TGAGCGGATAACAATTTCACACAGGAAACAGCTATGACCATGATTACGCCAAGCGCGCAATTAACCCTCA
CTAAAGGGAACAAAAGCTGGAGCTGCAAGCTTAATGTAGTCTTATGCAATACTCTTGTAGTCTTGCAACA
TGGTAACGATGAGTTAGCAACATGCCTTACAAGGAGAGAAAAAGCACCGTGCATGCCGATTGGTGGAAGT
AAGGTGGTACGATCGTGCCTTATTAGGAAGGCAACAGACGGGTCTGACATGGATTGGACGAACCACTGAA
TTGCCGCATTGCAGAGATATTGTATTTAAGTGCCTAGCTCGATACATAAACGGGTCTCTCTGGTTAGACC
AGATCTGAGCCTGGGAGCTCTCTGGCTAACTAGGGAACCCACTGCTTAAGCCTCAATAAAGCTTGCCTTG
AGTGCTTCAAGTAGTGTGTGCCCGTCTGTTGTGTGACTCTGGTAACTAGAGATCCCTCAGACCCTTTTAG
TCAGTGTGGAAAATCTCTAGCAGTGGCGCCCGAACAGGGACTTGAAAGCGAAAGGGAAACCAGAGGAGCT
CTCTCGACGCAGGACTCGGCTTGCTGAAGCGCGCACGGCAAGAGGCGAGGGGCGGCGACTGGTGAGTACG
CCAAAAATTTTGACTAGCGGAGGCTAGAAGGAGAGAGATGGGTGCGAGAGCGTCAGTATTAAGCGGGGGA
GAATTAGATCGCGATGGGAAAAAATTCGGTTAAGGCCAGGGGGAAAGAAAAAATATAAATTAAAACATAT
AGTATGGGCAAGCAGGGAGCTAGAACGATTCGCAGTTAATCCTGGCCTGTTAGAAACATCAGAAGGCTGT
AGACAAATACTGGGACAGCTACAACCATCCCTTCAGACAGGATCAGAAGAACTTAGATCATTATATAATA
CAGTAGCAACCCTCTATTGTGTGCATCAAAGGATAGAGATAAAAGACACCAAGGAAGCTTTAGACAAGAT
AGAGGAAGAGCAAAACAAAAGTAAGACCACCGCACAGCAAGCGGCCGCTGATCTTCAGACCTGGAGGAGG
AGATATGAGGGACAATTGGAGAAGTGAATTATATAAATATAAAGTAGTAAAAATTGAACCATTAGGAGTA
GCACCCACCAAGGCAAAGAGAAGAGTGGTGCAGAGAGAAAAAAGAGCAGTGGGAATAGGAGCTTTGTTCC
TTGGGTTCTTGGGAGCAGCAGGAAGCACTATGGGCGCAGCGTCAATGACGCTGACGGTACAGGCCAGACA
ATTATTGTCTGGTATAGTGCAGCAGCAGAACAATTTGCTGAGGGCTATTGAGGCGCAACAGCATCTGTTG
CAACTCACAGTCTGGGGCATCAAGCAGCTCCAGGCAAGAATCCTGGCTGTGGAAAGATACCTAAAGGATC
AACAGCTCCTGGGGATTTGGGGTTGCTCTGGAAAACTCATTTGCACCACTGCTGTGCCTTGGAATGCTAG
TTGGAGTAATAAATCTCTGGAACAGATTTGGAATCACACGACCTGGATGGAGTGGGACAGAGAAATTAAC
AATTACACAAGCTTAATACACTCCTTAATTGAAGAATCGCAAAACCAGCAAGAAAAGAATGAACAAGAAT
TATTGGAATTAGATAAATGGGCAAGTTTGTGGAATTGGTTTAACATAACAAATTGGCTGTGGTATATAAA
ATTATTCATAATGATAGTAGGAGGCTTGGTAGGTTTAAGAATAGTTTTTGCTGTACTTTCTATAGTGAAT
AGAGTTAGGCAGGGATATTCACCATTATCGTTTCAGACCCACCTCCCAACCCCGAGGGGACCCAGAGAGG
GCCTATTTCCCATGATTCCTTCATATTTGCATATACGATACAAGGCTGTTAGAGAGATAATTAGAATTAA
TTTGACTGTAAACACAAAGATATTAGTACAAAATACGTGACGTAGAAAGTAATAATTTCTTGGGTAGTTT
GCAGTTTTAAAATTATGTTTTAAAATGGACTATCATATGCTTACCGTAACTTGAAAGTATTTCGATTTCT
TGGCTTTATATATCTTGTGGAAAGGACGAAACACCGGGAGTTTGACCATCCACACGGTTTTAGAGCTAGA
AATAGCAAGTTAAAATAAGGCTAGTCCGTTATCAACTTGAAAAAGTGGCACCGAGTCGGTGCTTTTTTAA
GCTTGGCGTAACTAGATCTTGAGACAAATGGCAGTATTCATCCACAATTTTAAAAGAAAAGGGGGGATTG
GGGGGTACAGTGCAGGGGAAAGAATAGTAGACATAATAGCAACAGACATACAAACTAAAGAATTACAAAA
ACAAATTACAAAAATTCAAAATTTTCGGGTTTATTACAGGGACAGCAGAGATCCACTTTGGCGCCGGCTC
GAGGGGG
