>Addgene plasmid #76228 | TYRO3 gRNA (BRDN0001146050) | depositor partial sequence | sequence record 143688 | Target Sequence
GGAGTTTGACCATCCACACG
