>Addgene plasmid #76228 | TYRO3 gRNA (BRDN0001146050) | addgene partial sequence | sequence record 185431 | hU6-F
GTAGAAAGTAATAATTTCTTGGGTAGTTTGCAGTTTTAAAATTATGTTTTAAAATGGACTATCATATGCT
TACCGTAACTTGAAAGTATTTCGATTTCTTGGCTTTATATATCTTGTGGAAAGGACGAAACACCGGGAGT
TTGACCATCCACACGGTTTTAGAGCTAGAAATAGCAAGTTAAAATAAGGCTAGTCCGTTATCAACTTGAA
AAAGTGGCACCGAGTCGGTGCTTTTTTAAGCTTGGCGTAACTAGATCTTGAGACAAATGGCAGTATTCAT
CCACAATTTTAAAAGAAAAGGGGGGATTGGGGGGTACAGTGCAGGGGAAAGAATAGTAGACATAATAGCA
ACAGACATACAAACTAAAGAATTACAAAAACAAATTACAAAAATTCAAAATTTTCGGGTTTATTACAGGG
ACAGCAGAGATCCACTTTGGCGCCGGCTCGAGGGGGCCCGGGTGCAAAGATGGATAAAGTTTTAAACAGA
GAGGAATCTTTGCAGCTAATGGACCTTCTAGGTCTTGAAAGGAGTGGGAATTGGCTCCGGTGCCCGTCAG
TGGGCAGAGC
